Addgene plasmid #158359: MAC-SARS-CoV-2 NSP8
Purpose: MAC-tagged gene expression
Depositing lab: Markku Varjosalo. Depositing organization: University of Helsinki, Institute of Biotechnology. Publication: Combined proximity labeling and affinity purification-mass spectrometry workflow for mapping and visualizing protein interaction networks. Liu X, Salokas K, Weldatsadik RG, Gawriyski L, Varjosalo M. Nat Protoc. 2020 Aug 10. pii: 10.1038/s41596-020-0365-x. doi: 10.1038/s41596-020-0365-x. PubMed 32778839.
Backbone
  Vector backbone: MAC-tag-C (#108077)
  Vector type: Mammalian Expression
Growth in bacteria
  Bacterial resistance: Ampicillin, 100 μg/mL
  Growth temperature: 37°C
  Growth strain: DH5alpha
  Copy number: High Copy
Gene/Insert
  Gene/Insert name: SARS-CoV-2 NSP8
  Species: Other
  Entrez Gene: ORF1ab (a.k.a. GU280_gp01)
  Tag / fusion protein: MAC-tag (C terminal on backbone)
  Cloning method: Gateway Cloning
Terms and licenses: Academic/Nonprofit Terms; Industry Terms
How to cite: MAC-SARS-CoV-2 NSP8 was a gift from Markku Varjosalo (Addgene plasmid # 158359 ; http://n2t.net/addgene:158359 ; RRID:Addgene_158359)
