[The description below was written by a language model from this plasmid's Addgene catalogue record and pLannotate feature annotations shown in this document.]
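Description:
MAC-SARS-CoV-2 NSP8 is a mammalian expression plasmid of about 6.9 kb, made by Gateway cloning of the SARS-CoV-2 non-structural protein 8 coding region into the MAC-tag-C destination backbone. It is propagated in E. coli as a high-copy plasmid through a ColE1/pUC-type origin and selected with ampicillin (AmpR under its bla promoter). A fragment of the f1 origin and remnants of lac regulatory sequence are also carried over from the backbone.

The expression cassette is driven by the CMV immediate-early enhancer and promoter. Short annotated matches to tet-operator-containing promoters follow directly downstream, which suggests a tetracycline-regulatable CMV/TetO arrangement, although the record does not state this explicitly. The insert sits between attB1 and attB2 sites and is annotated as a roughly 600 nt fragment of the ORF1a/ORF1ab replicase polyprotein. The automated annotation text mentions nsp10, but this is a generic polyprotein description, and the catalogue entry identifies the segment as NSP8. Downstream of attB2 is the C-terminal MAC-tag supplied by the backbone. Its only annotated component is an E. coli birA-derived biotin ligase, and any additional affinity epitopes in the tag are not annotated here. The cassette ends with a bGH polyadenylation signal.

An FRT site lies immediately upstream of a hygromycin resistance gene that has no annotated promoter of its own and is followed by an SV40 poly(A) signal. This layout is typical of FLP-mediated integration into a host cell line carrying a genomic FRT site, where correct insertion activates hygromycin selection. According to the associated publication, MAC-tagged constructs are used in a combined affinity purification and proximity biotinylation mass spectrometry workflow, here to map the host interaction partners of NSP8.
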