Features (pLannotate 1.2.2; 24 found; start..end, strand, type, name):
      1..380     +  enhancer       CMV enhancer: human cytomegalovirus immediate early enhancer
    381..584     +  promoter       CMV promoter: human cytomegalovirus (CMV) immediate early promoter
    586..605     +  promoter       PLtetO-1 promoter (fragment): modified phage lambda PL promoter with tet operator sites (Lutz and Bujard, 1997)
    607..626     +  promoter       PLtetO-1 promoter (fragment): modified phage lambda PL promoter with tet operator sites (Lutz and Bujard, 1997)
    634..667     +  promoter       TRE3GV promoter (fragment): 3rd-generation Tet-responsive promoter that can be activated by binding of Tet-On® 3G, optimized for retroviral and lentiviral vectors
    802..826     +  protein_bind   attB1: mutant version of attB; recombination site for the Gateway® BP reaction BP Clonase™
    835..1431    +  CDS            R1A_SARS2 (fragment): Experimental evidence at protein level: Swiss-Prot protein existence level 1. [Non-structural protein 10]: Plays a pivotal role in viral transcription by stimulating both nsp14 3'-5' exoribonuclease and nsp16 2'-O-methyltransferase activities. Therefore plays an essential role in viral mRNAs cap methylation. From Severe acute respiratory syndrome coronavirus 2 (2019-nCoV) (SARS-CoV-2).
   1430..1454    -  protein_bind   attB2: mutant version of attB; recombination site for the Gateway® BP reaction BP Clonase™
   1642..2601    +  CDS            birA: BIRA_ECOLI - Also known as bioR, dhbB. Experimental evidence at protein level: Swiss-Prot protein existence level 1. Acts both as a biotin--[acetyl-CoA-carboxylase] ligase and a biotin-operon repressor. In the presence of ATP, BirA activates biotin to form the BirA-biotinyl-5'-adenylate (BirA-bio-5'-AMP or holoBirA) complex. HoloBirA can either transfer the biotinyl moiety to the biotin carboxyl carrier protein (BCCP) subunit of acetyl-CoA carboxylase, or bind to the biotin operator site and inhibit transcription of the operon. From Escherichia coli (strain K12).
   2651..2875    +  polyA_signal   bGH poly(A) signal: bovine growth hormone polyadenylation signal
   2879..2900    +  promoter       SV40 promoter (fragment): SV40 enhancer and early promoter
   2921..3154    +  rep_origin     f1 ori (fragment) (sequence partly withheld): f1 bacteriophage origin of replication; arrow indicates direction of (+) strand synthesis
   3159..3206    +  protein_bind   FRT: FLP-mediated recombination occurs in the 8-bp core sequence TCTAGAAA (Turan and Bode, 2011). FLP recombinase from the Saccharomyces cerevisiae 2μ plasmid
   3214..4236    +  CDS            HygR: aminoglycoside phosphotransferase from E. coli; aph(4)-Ia; confers resistance to hygromycin
   4246..4371    +  CDS            ble (fragment): BLE_KLEPN - Experimental evidence at protein level: Swiss-Prot protein existence level 1. Binding protein with a strong affinity to the bleomycin family of antibiotics. Binds to CL990; an antimitotic-antibiotic compound. From Klebsiella pneumoniae.
   4366..4487    +  polyA_signal   SV40 poly(A) signal: SV40 polyadenylation signal
   4560..4576    -  protein_bind   lac operator: The lac repressor binds to the lac operator to inhibit transcription in E. coli. This inhibition can be relieved by adding lactose or isopropyl-β-D-thiogalactopyranoside (IPTG). lac repressor encoded by lacI
   4584..4614    -  promoter       lac promoter: promoter for the E. coli lac operon
   4629..4650    -  protein_bind   CAP binding site: CAP binding activates transcription in the presence of cAMP. E. coli catabolite activator protein
   4663..4755    -  CDS            lacI (fragment): lac repressor; lacI; The lac repressor binds to the lac operator to inhibit transcription in E. coli. This inhibition can be relieved by adding lactose or isopropyl-β-D-thiogalactopyranoside (IPTG).
   4938..5526    -  rep_origin     ori: high-copy-number ColE1/pMB1/pBR322/pUC origin of replication
   5697..6557    -  CDS            AmpR: β-lactamase; bla; confers resistance to ampicillin, carbenicillin, and related antibiotics
   6558..6662    -  promoter       AmpR promoter: bla
   6721..6773    -  misc_feature   bom (fragment): basis of mobility region from pBR322
>Addgene plasmid #158359 | MAC-SARS-CoV-2 NSP8 | addgene full sequence | sequence record 309538 | Addgene NGS Result
GACATTGATTATTGACTAGTTATTAATAGTAATCAATTACGGGGTCATTAGTTCATAGCCCATATATGGA
GTTCCGCGTTACATAACTTACGGTAAATGGCCCGCCTGGCTGACCGCCCAACGACCCCCGCCCATTGACG
TCAATAATGACGTATGTTCCCATAGTAACGCCAATAGGGACTTTCCATTGACGTCAATGGGTGGAGTATT
TACGGTAAACTGCCCACTTGGCAGTACATCAAGTGTATCATATGCCAAGTACGCCCCCTATTGACGTCAA
TGACGGTAAATGGCCCGCCTGGCATTATGCCCAGTACATGACCTTATGGGACTTTCCTACTTGGCAGTAC
ATCTACGTATTAGTCATCGCTATTACCATGGTGATGCGGTTTTGGCAGTACATCAATGGGCGTGGATAGC
GGTTTGACTCACGGGGATTTCCAAGTCTCCACCCCATTGACGTCAATGGGAGTTTGTTTTGGCACCAAAA
TCAACGGGACTTTCCAAAATGTCGTAACAACTCCGCCCCATTGACGCAAATGGGCGGTAGGCGTGTACGG
TGGGAGGTCTATATAAGCAGAGCTCTCCCTATCAGTGATAGAGATCTCCCTATCAGTGATAGAGATCGTC
GACGAGCTCGTTTAGTGAACCGTCAGATCGCCTGGAGACGCCATCCACGCTGTTTTGACCTCCATAGAAG
ACACCGGGACCGATCCAGCCTCCGGACTCTAGCGTTTAAACTTAAGCTTGGTACCGAGCTCGGATCCACT
AGTCCAGTGTGGTGGAATTCTGCAGATATCAACAAGTTTGTACAAAAAAGCAGGCTCCACCATGGCAATC
GCATCTGAATTTTCTAGTCTCCCCTCCTATGCAGCGTTTGCAACTGCCCAGGAGGCATACGAGCAGGCTG
TTGCGAACGGCGACTCCGAAGTGGTGCTGAAGAAGCTGAAAAAGTCTCTGAACGTCGCAAAATCCGAGTT
TGATAGAGATGCAGCAATGCAAAGAAAGCTGGAGAAAATGGCAGATCAAGCTATGACACAAATGTACAAG
CAGGCCCGCTCAGAGGATAAACGAGCTAAAGTTACCTCCGCAATGCAAACTATGCTGTTCACCATGCTGA
GAAAGCTGGACAACGACGCGCTGAACAATATAATTAATAATGCGCGGGACGGGTGCGTACCCTTGAATAT
TATTCCCCTTACGACTGCCGCGAAGCTCATGGTTGTCATACCAGATTATAACACTTACAAGAATACGTGT
GATGGTACGACGTTCACTTATGCGTCTGCATTGTGGGAAATTCAGCAAGTGGTAGACGCTGATTCCAAGA
TAGTACAGTTGTCCGAGATTAGCATGGACAACAGTCCCAATCTCGCTTGGCCTCTGATCGTTACCGCATT
GAGGGCTAACAGCGCAGTCAAACTGCAGGACCCAGCTTTCTTGTACAAAGTGGTTGATATCAAGGCCGCC
GACATCACCAGCCTGTACAAGAAAGTGGGGTGGAGCCATCCCCAGTTCGAGAAGGGCGGAGGATCTGGCG
GCGGAAGCGGCGGAGGAAGCTGGTCCCACCCTCAGTTTGAGAAAGGCACCGAGCTGGGCAGCACCATGGC
CAGCTACCCCTACGACGTGCCCGACTACGCCAAGGACAACACCGTGCCCCTGAAGCTGATCGCCCTGCTG
GCCAACGGCGAGTTCCACTCTGGCGAGCAGCTGGGCGAGACACTGGGCATGAGCAGAGCCGCCATCAACA
AGCACATCCAGACCCTGCGGGACTGGGGCGTGGACGTGTTCACAGTGCCCGGCAAGGGCTACAGCCTGCC
CGAGCCCATCCAGCTGCTGAACGCCAAGCAGATCCTGGGCCAGCTGGATGGCGGATCTGTGGCCGTGCTG
CCCGTGATCGACAGCACCAACCAGTATCTGCTCGACCGGATCGGCGAGCTGAAGTCCGGCGACGCCTGTA
TCGCCGAGTACCAGCAGGCCGGCAGAGGCGGCAGGGGCAGAAAGTGGTTCAGCCCCTTCGGCGCCAACCT
GTACCTGAGCATGTTCTGGAGACTGGAACAGGGCCCAGCCGCCGCTATTGGCCTGAGCCTGGTCATCGGC
ATCGTGATGGCCGAGGTGCTGCGGAAGCTGGGCGCCGACAAAGTGCGCGTGAAGTGGCCCAACGACCTGT
ATCTGCAGGACCGGAAGCTGGCCGGCATCCTGGTGGAACTGACCGGCAAAACAGGCGACGCCGCCCAGAT
CGTGATCGGCGCTGGCATCAACATGGCCATGCGGCGGGTGGAAGAGAGCGTGGTCAACCAGGGCTGGATC
ACCCTGCAGGAAGCCGGCATCAACCTGGACCGGAACACCCTGGCCGCCATGCTGATCAGAGAGCTGAGAG
CCGCCCTGGAACTGTTCGAGCAGGAAGGCCTGGCCCCCTACCTGAGCAGATGGGAGAAGCTGGACAACTT
CATCAACCGGCCCGTGAAACTGATCATCGGCGACAAAGAGATCTTCGGCATCAGCCGGGGCATCGACAAG
CAGGGGGCCCTGCTCCTGGAACAGGACGGCATCATCAAGCCCTGGATGGGCGGCGAGATCAGCCTGCGGA
GCGCCGAGAAGTGATGACTCGAGTCTAGAGGGCCCGTTTAAACCCGCTGATCAGCCTCGACTGTGCCTTC
TAGTTGCCAGCCATCTGTTGTTTGCCCCTCCCCCGTGCCTTCCTTGACCCTGGAAGGTGCCACTCCCACT
GTCCTTTCCTAATAAAATGAGGAAATTGCATCGCATTGTCTGAGTAGGTGTCATTCTATTCTGGGGGGTG
GGGTGGGGCAGGACAGCAAGGGGGAGGATTGGGAAGACAATAGCAGGCATGCTGGGGATGCGGTGGGCTC
TATGGCTTCTGAGGCGGAAAGAACCAGCTGGGGCTCTAGGGGGTATCCCC
[124 nt withheld, positions 2921-3044]
C
[91 nt withheld, positions 3046-3136]
AGGGTGATGGTTCACGTACCTAGAAGTTCCTATTCCGAAGTTCCTATTCTCTAGAAAGTATAGGAACTTC
CTTGGCCAAAAAGCCTGAACTCACCGCGACGTCTGTCGAGAAGTTTCTGATCGAAAAGTTCGACAGCGTC
TCCGACCTGATGCAGCTCTCGGAGGGCGAAGAATCTCGTGCTTTCAGCTTCGATGTAGGAGGGCGTGGAT
ATGTCCTGCGGGTAAATAGCTGCGCCGATGGTTTCTACAAAGATCGTTATGTTTATCGGCACTTTGCATC
GGCCGCGCTCCCGATTCCGGAAGTGCTTGACATTGGGGAATTCAGCGAGAGCCTGACCTATTGCATCTCC
CGCCGTGCACAGGGTGTCACGTTGCAAGACCTGCCTGAAACCGAACTGCCCGCTGTTCTGCAGCCGGTCG
CGGAGGCCATGGATGCGATCGCTGCGGCCGATCTTAGCCAGACGAGCGGGTTCGGCCCATTCGGACCGCA
AGGAATCGGTCAATACACTACATGGCGTGATTTCATATGCGCGATTGCTGATCCCCATGTGTATCACTGG
CAAACTGTGATGGACGACACCGTCAGTGCGTCCGTCGCGCAGGCTCTCGATGAGCTGATGCTTTGGGCCG
AGGACTGCCCCGAAGTCCGGCACCTCGTGCACGCGGATTTCGGCTCCAACAATGTCCTGACGGACAATGG
CCGCATAACAGCGGTCATTGACTGGAGCGAGGCGATGTTCGGGGATTCCCAATACGAGGTCGCCAACATC
TTCTTCTGGAGGCCGTGGTTGGCTTGTATGGAGCAGCAGACGCGCTACTTCGAGCGGAGGCATCCGGAGC
TTGCAGGATCGCCGCGGCTCCGGGCGTATATGCTCCGCATTGGTCTTGACCAACTCTATCAGAGCTTGGT
TGACGGCAATTTCGATGATGCAGCTTGGGCGCAGGGTCGATGCGACGCAATCGTCCGATCCGGAGCCGGG
ACTGTCGGGCGTACACAAATCGCCCGCAGAAGCGCGGCCGTCTGGACCGATGGCTGTGTAGAAGTACTCG
CCGATAGTGGAAACCGACGCCCCAGCACTCGTCCGAGGGCAAAGGAATAGCACGTACTACGAGATTTCGA
TTCCACCGCCGCCTTCTATGAAAGGTTGGGCTTCGGAATCGTTTTCCGGGACGCCGGCTGGATGATCCTC
CAGCGCGGGGATCTCATGCTGGAGTTCTTCGCCCACCCCAACTTGTTTATTGCAGCTTATAATGGTTACA
AATAAAGCAATAGCATCACAAATTTCACAAATAAAGCATTTTTTTCACTGCATTCTAGTTGTGGTTTGTC
CAAACTCATCAATGTATCTTATCATGTCTGTATACCGTCGACCTCTAGCTAGAGCTTGGCGTAATCATGG
TCATAGCTGTTTCCTGTGTGAAATTGTTATCCGCTCACAATTCCACACAACATACGAGCCGGAAGCATAA
AGTGTAAAGCCTGGGGTGCCTAATGAGTGAGCTAACTCACATTAATTGCGTTGCGCTCACTGCCCGCTTT
CCAGTCGGGAAACCTGTCGTGCCAGCTGCATTAATGAATCGGCCAACGCGCGGGGAGAGGCGGTTTGCGT
ATTGGGCGCTCTTCCGCTTCCTCGCTCACTGACTCGCTGCGCTCGGTCGTTCGGCTGCGGCGAGCGGTAT
CAGCTCACTCAAAGGCGGTAATACGGTTATCCACAGAATCAGGGGATAACGCAGGAAAGAACATGTGAGC
AAAAGGCCAGCAAAAGGCCAGGAACCGTAAAAAGGCCGCGTTGCTGGCGTTTTTCCATAGGCTCCGCCCC
CCTGACGAGCATCACAAAAATCGACGCTCAAGTCAGAGGTGGCGAAACCCGACAGGACTATAAAGATACC
AGGCGTTTCCCCCTGGAAGCTCCCTCGTGCGCTCTCCTGTTCCGACCCTGCCGCTTACCGGATACCTGTC
CGCCTTTCTCCCTTCGGGAAGCGTGGCGCTTTCTCATAGCTCACGCTGTAGGTATCTCAGTTCGGTGTAG
GTCGTTCGCTCCAAGCTGGGCTGTGTGCACGAACCCCCCGTTCAGCCCGACCGCTGCGCCTTATCCGGTA
ACTATCGTCTTGAGTCCAACCCGGTAAGACACGACTTATCGCCACTGGCAGCAGCCACTGGTAACAGGAT
TAGCAGAGCGAGGTATGTAGGCGGTGCTACAGAGTTCTTGAAGTGGTGGCCTAACTACGGCTACACTAGA
AGAACAGTATTTGGTATCTGCGCTCTGCTGAAGCCAGTTACCTTCGGAAAAAGAGTTGGTAGCTCTTGAT
CCGGCAAACAAACCACCGCTGGTAGCGGTGGTTTTTTTGTTTGCAAGCAGCAGATTACGCGCAGAAAAAA
AGGATCTCAAGAAGATCCTTTGATCTTTTCTACGGGGTCTGACGCTCAGTGGAACGAAAACTCACGTTAA
GGGATTTTGGTCATGAGATTATCAAAAAGGATCTTCACCTAGATCCTTTTAAATTAAAAATGAAGTTTTA
AATCAATCTAAAGTATATATGAGTAAACTTGGTCTGACAGTTACCAATGCTTAATCAGTGAGGCACCTAT
CTCAGCGATCTGTCTATTTCGTTCATCCATAGTTGCCTGACTCCCCGTCGTGTAGATAACTACGATACGG
GAGGGCTTACCATCTGGCCCCAGTGCTGCAATGATACCGCGAGACCCACGCTCACCGGCTCCAGATTTAT
CAGCAATAAACCAGCCAGCCGGAAGGGCCGAGCGCAGAAGTGGTCCTGCAACTTTATCCGCCTCCATCCA
GTCTATTAATTGTTGCCGGGAAGCTAGAGTAAGTAGTTCGCCAGTTAATAGTTTGCGCAACGTTGTTGCC
ATTGCTACAGGCATCGTGGTGTCACGCTCGTCGTTTGGTATGGCTTCATTCAGCTCCGGTTCCCAACGAT
CAAGGCGAGTTACATGATCCCCCATGTTGTGCAAAAAAGCGGTTAGCTCCTTCGGTCCTCCGATCGTTGT
CAGAAGTAAGTTGGCCGCAGTGTTATCACTCATGGTTATGGCAGCACTGCATAATTCTCTTACTGTCATG
CCATCCGTAAGATGCTTTTCTGTGACTGGTGAGTACTCAACCAAGTCATTCTGAGAATAGTGTATGCGGC
GACCGAGTTGCTCTTGCCCGGCGTCAATACGGGATAATACCGCGCCACATAGCAGAACTTTAAAAGTGCT
CATCATTGGAAAACGTTCTTCGGGGCGAAAACTCTCAAGGATCTTACCGCTGTTGAGATCCAGTTCGATG
TAACCCACTCGTGCACCCAACTGATCTTCAGCATCTTTTACTTTCACCAGCGTTTCTGGGTGAGCAAAAA
CAGGAAGGCAAAATGCCGCAAAAAAGGGAATAAGGGCGACACGGAAATGTTGAATACTCATACTCTTCCT
TTTTCAATATTATTGAAGCATTTATCAGGGTTATTGTCTCATGAGCGGATACATATTTGAATGTATTTAG
AAAAATAAACAAATAGGGGTTCCGCGCACATTTCCCCGAAAAGTGCCACCTGACGTCGACGGATCGGGAG
ATCTCCCGATCCCCTATGGTGCACTCTCAGTACAATCTGCTCTGATGCCGCATAGTTAAGCCAGTATCTG
CTCCCTGCTTGTGTGTTGGAGGTCGCTGAGTAGTGCGCGAGCAAAATTTAAGCTACAACAAGGCAAGGCT
TGACCGACAATTGCATGAAGAATCTGCTTAGGGTTAGGCGTTTTGCGCTGCTTCGCGATGTACGGGCCAG
ATATACGCGTT
